Addgene plasmid #145143: pENTR2b ITGA2-tail-YPet
Purpose: Shuttle vector with YPet-tagged ITGA2 wild-type cytoplasmic tail as an insert
Depositing lab: Johanna Ivaska. Depositing organization: University of Turku. Publication: Myosin-X and talin modulate integrin activity at filopodia tips. Miihkinen M, Gronloh MLB, Popovic A, Vihinen H, Jokitalo E, Goult BT, Ivaska J, Jacquemet G. Cell Rep. 2021 Sep 14;36(11):109716. doi: 10.1016/j.celrep.2021.109716. PubMed 34525374.
Backbone
  Vector backbone: pENTR2b
  Vector type: ENTRY vector for GATEWAY cloning
Growth in bacteria
  Bacterial resistance: Kanamycin, 50 μg/mL
  Growth temperature: 37°C
  Growth strain: DH5alpha
  Copy number: Unknown
Gene/Insert
  Gene/Insert name: ITGA2-tail-YPet
  Species: H. sapiens (human)
  Entrez Gene: ITGA2 (a.k.a. BR, CD49B, FMAIT3, GPIa, HPA-5, VLA-2, VLAA2)
Terms and licenses: Academic/Nonprofit Terms; Industry Terms: Not Available to Industry
How to cite: pENTR2b ITGA2-tail-YPet was a gift from Johanna Ivaska (Addgene plasmid # 145143 ; http://n2t.net/addgene:145143 ; RRID:Addgene_145143)
