[The description below was written by a language model from this plasmid's Addgene catalogue record and pLannotate feature annotations shown in this document.]
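Description:
pENTR2b ITGA2-tail-YPet is a Gateway entry (shuttle) vector built on the pENTR2b backbone, a small bacterial plasmid of about 3.15 kb. It is propagated in E. coli through a high-copy ColE1/pUC-type origin and selected with kanamycin via an aminoglycoside phosphotransferase (KanR) gene. The annotation also flags a short fragment resembling the RSF origin, which is too small to represent a functional second replicon. As is typical for entry vectors, rrnB T1 and T2 transcription terminators sit upstream of the cloning region, insulating the insert from read-through transcription in bacteria. No eukaryotic or bacterial promoter driving the insert is annotated, consistent with an entry clone that is not itself meant for expression.

The payload lies between the attL1 and attL2 recombination sites and consists of the wild-type cytoplasmic tail of human integrin alpha-2 (ITGA2) fused to YPet, a constitutively fluorescent yellow protein derived from Aequorea victoria GFP. The feature table annotates the YPet coding sequence but not the ITGA2 tail itself, which presumably occupies the unannotated stretch just upstream of YPet. A short segment matching a fragment of human H-Ras is also detected after the residual multiple cloning site. The record does not explain its role, so its function here cannot be stated with confidence.

In an LR Clonase reaction, the attL-flanked cassette can be transferred into any attR-containing destination vector, which would supply the promoter and host-specific elements needed for expression. The associated work concerns regulation of integrin activity at filopodia tips, suggesting the construct is used to generate fluorescently tagged integrin-tail expression vectors for such studies.
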