Features (pLannotate 1.2.2; 10 found; start..end, strand, type, name):
      1..46      +  rep_origin     RSF ori (fragment): Plasmids containing the RSF 1030 origin of replication can be propagated in E. coli cells that contain additional plasmids with compatible origins.
    106..149     -  terminator     rrnB T1 terminator: Escherichia coli rrnB; transcription terminator T1 from the E. coli rrnB gene
    281..308     +  terminator     rrnB T2 terminator: transcription terminator T2 from the E. coli rrnB gene
    358..457     +  protein_bind   attL1: mutant version of attL; recombination site for the Gateway® LR reaction LR Clonase™
    505..521     +  misc_feature   MCS (fragment): multiple cloning site
    523..552     +  CDS            H-Ras (fragment): human small GTPase proto-oncoprotein
    649..1362    +  CDS            YPet: YPet is a basic (constitutively fluorescent) yellow fluorescent protein published in 2005, derived from Aequorea victoria. It has moderate acid sensitivity.
   1380..1479    -  protein_bind   attL2: mutant version of attL; recombination site for the Gateway® LR reaction LR Clonase™
   1602..2411    +  CDS            KanR: aminoglycoside phosphotransferase; aph(3')-Ia; confers resistance to kanamycin in bacteria or G418 (Geneticin®) in eukaryotes
   2501..3089    +  rep_origin     ori: high-copy-number ColE1/pMB1/pBR322/pUC origin of replication
>Addgene plasmid #145143 | pENTR2b ITGA2-tail-YPet | addgene full sequence | sequence record 307059 | Addgene NGS Result
CTTTCCTGCGTTATCCCCTGATTCTGTGGATAACCGTATTACCGCTAGCATGGATCTCGGGGACGTCTAA
CTACTAAGCGAGAGTAGGGAACTGCCAGGCATCAAATAAAACGAAAGGCTCAGTCGGAAGACTGGGCCTT
TCGTTTTATCTGTTGTTTGTCGGTGAACGCTCTCCTGAGTAGGACAAATCCGCCGGGAGCGGATTTGAAC
GTTGTGAAGCAACGGCCCGGAGGGTGGCGGGCAGGACGCCCGCCATAAACTGCCAGGCATCAAACTAAGC
AGAAGGCCATCCTGACGGATGGCCTTTTTGCGTTTCTACAAACTCTTCCTGTTAGTTAGTTACTTAAGCT
CGGGCCCCAAATAATGATTTTATTTTGACTGATAGTGACCTGTTCGTTGCAACAAATTGATAAGCAATGC
TTTTTTATAATGCCAACTTTGTACAAAAAAGCAGGCTGGCGCCGGAACCAATTCAGTCGACTGGATCCGG
TACCCGCCACCATGGCTCAAGCTTCGAATTCAGGCTGCATGAGCTGCAAGTGTGTGCTCTCCAAGCTCGG
CTTCTTCAAAAGAAAATATGAAAAGATGACCAAAAATCCAGATGAGATTGATGAGACCACAGAGCTCAGT
AGCGGCGGCGGCGGCCGCATGGTGAGCAAGGGCGAGGAGCTGTTCACCGGGGTGGTGCCCATCCTGGTCG
AGCTGGACGGCGACGTAAACGGCCACAAGTTCAGCGTGTCCGGCGAGGGCGAGGGCGATGCCACCTACGG
CAAGCTGACCCTGAAGCTTCTATGCACCACCGGCAAGCTGCCCGTGCCCTGGCCCACCCTCGTGACCACC
CTGGGCTACGGCCTGCAGTGCTTCGCCCGCTACCCCGACCACATGAAGCAGCACGACTTCTTCAAGTCCG
CCATGCCCGAAGGCTACGTCCAGGAGCGCACCATCTTCTTCAAGGACGACGGCAACTACAAGACCCGCGC
CGAGGTGAAGTTCGAGGGCGACACCCTGGTGAACCGCATCGAGCTGAAGGGCATCGACTTCAAGGAGGAC
GGCAACATCCTGGGGCACAAGCTGGAGTACAACTACAACAGCCACAACGTCTATATCACCGCCGACAAGC
AGAAGAACGGCATCAAGGCCAACTTCAAGATCCGCCACAACATCGAGGACGGCGGCGTGCAGCTCGCCGA
CCACTACCAGCAGAACACCCCCATCGGCGACGGCCCCGTGCTGCTGCCCGACAACCACTACCTGAGCTAC
CAGTCCGCCCTGTTCAAAGACCCCAACGAGAAGCGCGATCACATGGTCCTGCTGGAGTTCCTGACCGCCG
CCGGGATCACTGAGGGCATGAACGAGCTGTACTAACTCGAGATATCTAGACCCAGCTTTCTTGTACAAAG
TTGGCATTATAAGAAAGCATTGCTTATCAATTTGTTGCAACGAACAGGTCACTATCAGTCAAAATAAAAT
CATTATTTGCCATCCAGCTGCAGCTCTGGCCCGTGTCTCAAAATCTCTGATGTTACATTGCACAAGATAA
AAATATATCATCATGAACAATAAAACTGTCTGCTTACATAAACAGTAATACAAGGGGTGTTATGAGCCAT
ATTCAACGGGAAACGTCGAGGCCGCGATTAAATTCCAACATGGATGCTGATTTATATGGGTATAAATGGG
CTCGCGATAATGTCGGGCAATCAGGTGCGACAATCTATCGCTTGTATGGGAAGCCCGATGCGCCAGAGTT
GTTTCTGAAACATGGCAAAGGTAGCGTTGCCAATGATGTTACAGATGAGATGGTCAGACTAAACTGGCTG
ACGGAATTTATGCCTCTTCCGACCATCAAGCATTTTATCCGTACTCCTGATGATGCATGGTTACTCACCA
CTGCGATCCCCGGAAAAACAGCATTCCAGGTATTAGAAGAATATCCTGATTCAGGTGAAAATATTGTTGA
TGCGCTGGCAGTGTTCCTGCGCCGGTTGCATTCGATTCCTGTTTGTAATTGTCCTTTTAACAGCGATCGC
GTATTTCGTCTCGCTCAGGCGCAATCACGAATGAATAACGGTTTGGTTGATGCGAGTGATTTTGATGACG
AGCGTAATGGCTGGCCTGTTGAACAAGTCTGGAAAGAAATGCATAAACTTTTGCCATTCTCACCGGATTC
AGTCGTCACTCATGGTGATTTCTCACTTGATAACCTTATTTTTGACGAGGGGAAATTAATAGGTTGTATT
GATGTTGGACGAGTCGGAATCGCAGACCGATACCAGGATCTTGCCATCCTATGGAACTGCCTCGGTGAGT
TTTCTCCTTCATTACAGAAACGGCTTTTTCAAAAATATGGTATTGATAATCCTGATATGAATAAATTGCA
GTTTCATTTGATGCTCGATGAGTTTTTCTAATCAGAATTGGTTAATTGGTTGTAACATTATTCAGATTGG
GCCCCGTTCCACTGAGCGTCAGACCCCGTAGAAAAGATCAAAGGATCTTCTTGAGATCCTTTTTTTCTGC
GCGTAATCTGCTGCTTGCAAACAAAAAAACCACCGCTACCAGCGGTGGTTTGTTTGCCGGATCAAGAGCT
ACCAACTCTTTTTCCGAAGGTAACTGGCTTCAGCAGAGCGCAGATACCAAATACTGTTCTTCTAGTGTAG
CCGTAGTTAGGCCACCACTTCAAGAACTCTGTAGCACCGCCTACATACCTCGCTCTGCTAATCCTGTTAC
CAGTGGCTGCTGCCAGTGGCGATAAGTCGTGTCTTACCGGGTTGGACTCAAGACGATAGTTACCGGATAA
GGCGCAGCGGTCGGGCTGAACGGGGGGTTCGTGCACACAGCCCAGCTTGGAGCGAACGACCTACACCGAA
CTGAGATACCTACAGCGTGAGCTATGAGAAAGCGCCACGCTTCCCGAAGGGAGAAAGGCGGACAGGTATC
CGGTAAGCGGCAGGGTCGGAACAGGAGAGCGCACGAGGGAGCTTCCAGGGGGAAACGCCTGGTATCTTTA
TAGTCCTGTCGGGTTTCGCCACCTCTGACTTGAGCGTCGATTTTTGTGATGCTCGTCAGGGGGGCGGAGC
CTATGGAAAAACGCCAGCAACGCGGCCTTTTTACGGTTCCTGGCCTTTTGCTGGCCTTTTGCTCACATGT
T
